Addgene plasmid #45337: pCU-MET3-GFP
Depositing lab: Brendan Cormack. Depositing organization: Johns Hopkins University and School of Medicine. Publication: Expression plasmids for use in Candida glabrata. Zordan RE, Ren Y, Pan SJ, Rotondo G, De Las Penas A, Iluore J, Cormack BP. G3 (Bethesda). 2013 Oct 3;3(10):1675-86. doi: 10.1534/g3.113.006908. PubMed 23934995.
Backbone
  Vector backbone: pGRB2.3
  Total vector size (bp): 7009
  Modifications to backbone: Replaced PGK1 promoter in pGRB2.3 with C. glabrata MET3 promoter (using SacI/XbaI restriction digest)
  Vector type: C. glabrata expression
  Selectable markers: URA3
Growth in bacteria
  Bacterial resistance: Ampicillin, 100 μg/mL
  Growth temperature: 37°C
  Growth strain: DH10B
  Copy number: High Copy
Gene/Insert
  Gene/Insert name: yeGFP (alt name: GFP)
  Species: Synthetic
  Insert size (bp): 717
  Promoter: MET3
  Cloning method: Restriction Enzyme; 5′ cloning site EcoRI (unknown if destroyed); 3′ cloning site SalI (unknown if destroyed)
  Sequencing primers: 5′ M13R
Terms and licenses: Academic/Nonprofit Terms; Industry Terms: Not Available to Industry
How to cite: pCU-MET3-GFP was a gift from Brendan Cormack (Addgene plasmid # 45337 ; http://n2t.net/addgene:45337 ; RRID:Addgene_45337)
