[The description below was written by a language model from this plasmid's Addgene catalogue record and pLannotate feature annotations shown in this document.]
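Description:
pCU-MET3-GFP is a 7,009 bp Candida glabrata expression plasmid built on the pGRB2.3 backbone, in which the original PGK1 promoter was exchanged for the C. glabrata MET3 promoter by a SacI/XbaI swap. It is an E. coli–yeast shuttle vector. In bacteria it is maintained at high copy through a ColE1/pUC-type origin and selected with ampicillin via the β-lactamase gene. In yeast it is selected by uracil prototrophy through a URA3 cassette annotated as S. cerevisiae URA3 with its own promoter, a marker that can also be counterselected with 5-fluoroorotic acid. The pBluescript-like cloning region retains an f1 origin, lac promoter/operator elements, a lacZα fragment, and flanking T3 and T7 promoters. The automated annotation does not identify a yeast replication or centromere element, so how the plasmid is maintained in C. glabrata is not stated in the record.

The payload is a 717 bp synthetic yeast-enhanced GFP (yeGFP), cloned between EcoRI and SalI sites and annotated as GFPmut3, a rapidly maturing, constitutively fluorescent Aequorea victoria derivative. It lies downstream of an unannotated stretch between the T3 promoter and the multiple cloning site remnant, which is consistent with the position of the MET3 promoter, although the feature table does not label that promoter or any terminator. MET3 promoters are generally repressed by methionine and cysteine and active in their absence, so the arrangement should provide nutrient-regulated GFP expression. The plasmid belongs to a set of C. glabrata expression vectors. It is suited to use as a reporter of MET3 promoter activity, and replacing the GFP insert would allow another gene to be expressed under regulatable control.
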