Features (pLannotate 1.2.2; 18 found; start..end, strand, type, name):
    666..737     +  promoter       AmpR promoter: bla
    738..1598    +  CDS            AmpR: β-lactamase; bla; confers resistance to ampicillin, carbenicillin, and related antibiotics
   1769..2357    +  rep_origin     ori: high-copy-number ColE1/pMB1/pBR322/pUC origin of replication
   2540..2632    +  CDS            lacI (fragment): lac repressor; lacI; The lac repressor binds to the lac operator to inhibit transcription in E. coli. This inhibition can be relieved by adding lactose or isopropyl-β-D-thiogalactopyranoside (IPTG).
   2645..2666    +  protein_bind   CAP binding site: CAP binding activates transcription in the presence of cAMP. E. coli catabolite activator protein
   2681..2711    +  promoter       lac promoter: promoter for the E. coli lac operon
   2719..2735    +  protein_bind   lac operator: The lac repressor binds to the lac operator to inhibit transcription in E. coli. This inhibition can be relieved by adding lactose or isopropyl-β-D-thiogalactopyranoside (IPTG). lac repressor encoded by lacI
   2780..2798    +  promoter       T3 promoter: promoter for bacteriophage T3 RNA polymerase
   3843..3878    +  misc_feature   MCS (fragment): pBluescript multiple cloning site
   3879..4592    +  CDS            GFPmut3: GFPmut3 is a basic (constitutively fluorescent) green fluorescent protein published in 1996, derived from Aequorea victoria. It is reported to be a very rapidly-maturing weak dimer.
   5026..5044    -  promoter       T7 promoter: promoter for bacteriophage T7 RNA polymerase
   5052..5207    +  CDS            lacZα (fragment): LacZα fragment of β-galactosidase; lacZ fragment
   5211..5639    +  rep_origin     f1 ori (sequence partly withheld): f1 bacteriophage origin of replication; arrow indicates direction of (+) strand synthesis
   5667..5718    -  misc_feature   bom (fragment): basis of mobility region from pBR322
   5797..6600    -  CDS            URA3: orotidine-5'-phosphate decarboxylase, required for uracil biosynthesis; S. cerevisiae URA3; yeast auxotrophic marker, counterselectable with 5-fluoroorotic acid (5-FOA)
   6601..6816    -  promoter       URA3 promoter: S. cerevisiae URA3
   6824..6873    -  misc_feature   bom (fragment): basis of mobility region from pBR322
   6975..1       -  CDS            rop (fragment) (across the origin): Rop protein, which maintains plasmids at low copy number; rop
>Addgene plasmid #45337 | pCU-MET3-GFP | depositor full sequence | sequence record 63484 | pCU-MET3-GFP sequence 7009 bps
GACGAAAGGGCCTCGTGATACGCCTATTTTTATAGGTTAATGTCATGATAATAATGGTTTCTTAGCAGGT
TAGACTAACATGCAAAAAGTTTATATTCATTTTTGTAGTTATTCTTGTTTTCATTAGGATGATTACACAC
TGTGGATGTGGATTAATCGATCATTGTTAATTTAGTGTAGCTACTACCATTTCAAACAAAACGTAAATTC
TTGCAGTCGTACTGGATCTGTGAATCTATTAGTATATATGAATTAAAGTAGCTTGTACATATTATTCTGT
TGAATCATATCGCAGAGCATTGGTTGAAATCCAAAATATAAAAATGTAATATCACAAAAAATAATACTAA
TTCTAACATTAATGGGTCAGATTTTTAGTGAATACTTAAATTTATAATATCGTCTATTTAAGCTAGCAAA
TGGAACAACATTTAAAGTAAGAACATCATATCTACATGAAAATGTATATTTCAATCTGACTAATAACGCA
GAGCACATCTTTCAGTGATGTCTGTCACATGATCAAAAAGAATTGTATTTAAATAATTCATAATAAAAGC
TTAAAAAATTACAATAATGAAAATAAAGTAAATAATGACATGGGTAAGAGTTCCGAAATAGAATCTTAGT
GTACAAAACAAAAATTGCATCATTAGAGATCCCCACATTCAAATATGTATCCGCTCATGAGACAATAACC
CTGATAAATGCTTCAATAATATTGAAAAAGGAAGAGTATGAGTATTCAACATTTCCGTGTCGCCCTTATT
CCCTTTTTTGCGGCATTTTGCCTTCCTGTTTTTGCTCACCCAGAAACGCTGGTGAAAGTAAAAGATGCTG
AAGATCAGTTGGGTGCACGAGTGGGTTACATCGAACTGGATCTCAACAGCGGTAAGATCCTTGAGAGTTT
TCGCCCCGAAGAACGTTTTCCAATGATGAGCACTTTTAAAGTTCTGCTATGTGGCGCGGTATTATCCCGT
ATTGACGCCGGGCAAGAGCAACTCGGTCGCCGCATACACTATTCTCAGAATGACTTGGTTGAGTACTCAC
CAGTCACAGAAAAGCATCTTACGGATGGCATGACAGTAAGAGAATTATGCAGTGCTGCCATAACCATGAG
TGATAACACTGCGGCCAACTTACTTCTGACAACGATCGGAGGACCGAAGGAGCTAACCGCTTTTTTGCAC
AACATGGGGGATCATGTAACTCGCCTTGATCGTTGGGAACCGGAGCTGAATGAAGCCATACCAAACGACG
AGCGTGACACCACGATGCCTGTAGCAATGGCAACAACGTTGCGCAAACTATTAACTGGCGAACTACTTAC
TCTAGCTTCCCGGCAACAATTAATAGACTGGATGGAGGCGGATAAAGTTGCAGGACCACTTCTGCGCTCG
GCCCTTCCGGCTGGCTGGTTTATTGCTGATAAATCTGGAGCCGGTGAGCGTGGGTCTCGCGGTATCATTG
CAGCACTGGGGCCAGATGGTAAGCCCTCCCGTATCGTAGTTATCTACACGACGGGGAGTCAGGCAACTAT
GGATGAACGAAATAGACAGATCGCTGAGATAGGTGCCTCACTGATTAAGCATTGGTAACTGTCAGACCAA
GTTTACTCATATATACTTTAGATTGATTTAAAACTTCATTTTTAATTTAAAAGGATCTAGGTGAAGATCC
TTTTTGATAATCTCATGACCAAAATCCCTTAACGTGAGTTTTCGTTCCACTGAGCGTCAGACCCCGTAGA
AAAGATCAAAGGATCTTCTTGAGATCCTTTTTTTCTGCGCGTAATCTGCTGCTTGCAAACAAAAAAACCA
CCGCTACCAGCGGTGGTTTGTTTGCCGGATCAAGAGCTACCAACTCTTTTTCCGAAGGTAACTGGCTTCA
GCAGAGCGCAGATACCAAATACTGTTCTTCTAGTGTAGCCGTAGTTAGGCCACCACTTCAAGAACTCTGT
AGCACCGCCTACATACCTCGCTCTGCTAATCCTGTTACCAGTGGCTGCTGCCAGTGGCGATAAGTCGTGT
CTTACCGGGTTGGACTCAAGACGATAGTTACCGGATAAGGCGCAGCGGTCGGGCTGAACGGGGGGTTCGT
GCACACAGCCCAGCTTGGAGCGAACGACCTACACCGAACTGAGATACCTACAGCGTGAGCTATGAGAAAG
CGCCACGCTTCCCGAAGGGAGAAAGGCGGACAGGTATCCGGTAAGCGGCAGGGTCGGAACAGGAGAGCGC
ACGAGGGAGCTTCCAGGGGGAAACGCCTGGTATCTTTATAGTCCTGTCGGGTTTCGCCACCTCTGACTTG
AGCGTCGATTTTTGTGATGCTCGTCAGGGGGGCGGAGCCTATGGAAAAACGCCAGCAACGCGGCCTTTTT
ACGGTTCCTGGCCTTTTGCTGGCCTTTTGCTCACATGTTCTTTCCTGCGTTATCCCCTGATTCTGTGGAT
AACCGTATTACCGCCTTTGAGTGAGCTGATACCGCTCGCCGCAGCCGAACGACCGAGCGCAGCGAGTCAG
TGAGCGAGGAAGCGGAAGAGCGCCCAATACGCAAACCGCCTCTCCCCGCGCGTTGGCCGATTCATTAATG
CAGCTGGCACGACAGGTTTCCCGACTGGAAAGCGGGCAGTGAGCGCAACGCAATTAATGTGAGTTAGCTC
ACTCATTAGGCACCCCAGGCTTTACACTTTATGCTTCCGGCTCGTATGTTGTGTGGAATTGTGAGCGGAT
AACAATTTCACACAGGAAACAGCTATGACCATGATTACGCCAAGCGCGCAATTAACCCTCACTAAAGGGA
ACAAAAGCTGGAGCTCATACCAGTTACAATTAGTATTACAATGGTTTACCAAGTACAAATTATGTAATAT
GGTTATAATTGGCTTATATGTATGGAGGTAGGGAACTGCAGGTTATTGTTCTGTTAAACTACCAGTAATG
CAAGACGGCTAAGTCATATGACTGCCACTTTGTCAATCCTGAAGAAAATGACAATAGAAAGTGATATAAT
ACACGTGATATGCGTAGGATGGGACCCAAAGATAGCCACATCACATGATCTTCAAAAACCCCGTCAAAAA
GGAATAAATCGAAGGAAAAAAAATGCCACGTGACTTTGATAGTCAAAATCAGGTTATATTACTATACGAT
CCCCCACACATAACCTTTACCACACACCGCACGGGCTGGACTTATCCTATTAGAAAGCGGTGCAGCCAGG
GCCAAGAAAACGCGAACGACGCAGAAAAAACGTCAAGCAAAAAAACTGTGGTGTTATTTAAAGCATACAA
TTTCCTGCCTCCCTTTAATGCTACGGGGGATCTAGCAAATGGGAAAATATCACATGACTTTGGCTAGAAG
GGGTGGGAAAACAGATATTTTAGTCACATTGTTTGATTTCACGTACTACACGATACACTACACTACACAA
TACACTGCAATACACTACACTGTATGGTTCCCTCCGGCCCTGGATATGCTAGCGAAGGATCCCAAGCCCA
TCGAGGAAATCATTCAAGAGCATCTGCAGGTCTCAAATACACTAAGTCCAAACACAAACAGCACTGAGCT
AATCCAAGACACCAATTGCATGCCTTCTCAATTAGAACAGTTTATTACACAGCTTATAACTGTGCATCTT
GCCATTCTTTTCGAGATAGCCATTTGCATTTGATTAACATGCTTAGCTCGTTCTCAAGCCACAGTAAAAT
GGATTGCCTTTTGAGTTTCCATCGTTGTATAAATAGGCACTCATTCCTATAGCCTTGCTCTTTGGTCTTG
TCTCTGTAATGGTAATAGCTGTAAGTCAGGATATAACACTCCAGAAAAGAAACACCTAACAATCTAGAAC
TAGTGGATCCCCCGGGCTGCAGGAATTCATGTCTAAAGGTGAAGAATTATTCACTGGTGTTGTCCCAATT
TTGGTTGAATTAGATGGTGATGTTAATGGTCACAAATTTTCTGTCTCCGGTGAAGGTGAAGGTGATGCTA
CTTACGGTAAATTGACCTTAAAATTTATTTGTACTACTGGTAAATTGCCGGTTCCATGGCCAACCTTAGT
CACTACTTTCGGTTATGGTGTTCAATGTTTTGCTAGATACCCAGATCATATGAAACAACATGACTTTTTC
AAGTCTGCCATGCCAGAAGGTTATGTTCAAGAAAGAACTATTTTTTTCAAAGATGACGGTAACTACAAGA
CCAGAGCTGAAGTCAAGTTTGAAGGTGATACCTTAGTTAATAGAATCGAATTAAAAGGTATTGATTTTAA
AGAAGATGGTAACATTTTAGGTCACAAATTGGAATACAACTATAACTCTCACAATGTTTACATCATGGCT
GACAAACAAAAGAATGGTATCAAAGTTAACTTCAAAATTAGACACAACATTGAAGATGGTTCTGTTCAAT
TAGCTGACCATTATCAACAAAATACTCCAATTGGTGATGGTCCAGTCTTGTTACCAGACAACCATTACTT
ATCCACTCAATCTGCCTTATCCAAAGATCCAAACGAAAAGAGAGACCACATGGTCTTGTTAGAATTTGTT
ACTGCTGCTGGTATTACCCATGGTATGGATGAATTGTACAAATAACTGCAGGTCGACCTCGAGAACACAA
CCCACAGCTACCACCATCAACAATATTTATATATATAACGTACACATAGAAATCACACAAACAGAGTATT
TATTCTTAACTACATGAACTACCATCAGACCGTCTGGGCCACTATATAATGTGCCATTCATAAACGTGAT
CACTTTACGTAGCAGGCAACCCCAGGTGAAAATTTTTCAGCGAGCTGCCAGATTGTCAGGTGAAAAACTG
AAAAAAACTTCTGGGCGATGAGCTTGTGGCGGGAAATTAAGTATATAAAGCAGTTAGTTTCTTCTGCTTC
TTGTGGTTCTGGGTATTCTTGTAATATTTGGAAGAATAGAAAATCAAGACTACTGCCTTTCTTTTCATAT
TATAGAGGAAGAAATACGCACGAACACGATATAGAGGTAAAGGTACCCAATTCGCCCTATAGTGAGTCGT
ATTACGCGCGCTCACTGGCCGTCGTTTTACAACGTCGTGACTGGGAAAACCCTGGCGTTACCCAACTTAA
TCGCCTTGCAGCACATCCCCCTTTCGCCAGCTGGCGTAATAGCGAAGAGGCCCGCACCGATCGCCCTTCC
CAACAGTTGCGCAGCCTGAATGGCGAATGG
[124 nt withheld, positions 5211-5334]
C
[91 nt withheld, positions 5336-5426]
A
[49 nt withheld, positions 5428-5476]
CCTTTGACGTTGGAGTCCACGTTCTTT
[37 nt withheld, positions 5504-5540]
ACCCTATCTCGGTCTATTCTTTTGATTTATAAGGGATTTTGCCGATTTCGGCCTATTGGTTAAAAAATGA
GCTGATTTAACAAAAATTTAACGCGAATTTTAACAAAATATTAACGCTTACAATTTCCTGATGCGGTATT
TTCTCCTTACGCATCTGTGCGGTATTTCACACCGCATAGGGTAATAACTGATATAATTAAATTGAAGCTC
TAATTTGTGAGTTTAGTATACATGCATTTACTTATAATACAGTTTTTTAGTTTTGCTGGCCGCATCTTCT
CAAATATGCTTCCCAGCCTGCTTTTCTGTAACGTTCACCCTCTACCTTAGCATCCCTTCCCTTTGCAAAT
AGTCCTCTTCCAACAATAATAATGTCAGATCCTGTAGAGACCACATCATCCACGGTTCTATACTGTTGAC
CCAATGCGTCTCCCTTGTCATCTAAACCCACACCGGGTGTCATAATCAACCAATCGTAACCTTCATCTCT
TCCACCCATGTCTCTTTGAGCAATAAAGCCGATAACAAAATCTTTGTCGCTCTTCGCAATGTCAACAGTA
CCCTTAGTATATTCTCCAGTAGATAGGGAGCCCTTGCATGACAATTCTGCTAACATCAAAAGGCCTCTAG
GTTCCTTTGTTACTTCTTCTGCCGCCTGCTTCAAACCGCTAACAATACCTGGGCCCACCACACCGTGTGC
ATTCGTAATGTCTGCCCATTCTGCTATTCTGTATACACCCGCAGAGTACTGCAATTTGACTGTATTACCA
ATGTCAGCAAATTTTCTGTCTTCGAAGAGTAAAAAATTGTACTTGGCGGATAATGCCTTTAGCGGCTTAA
CTGTGCCCTCCATGGAAAAATCAGTCAAGATATCCACATGTGTTTTTAGTAAACAAATTTTGGGACCTAA
TGCTTCAACTAACTCCAGTAATTCCTTGGTGGTACGAACATCCAATGAAGCACACAAGTTTGTTTGCTTT
TCGTGCATGATATTAAATAGCTTGGCAGCAACAGGACTAGGATGAGTAGCAGCACGTTCCTTATATGTAG
CTTTCGACATGATTTATCTTCGTTTCCTGCAGGTTTTTGTTCTGTGCAGTTGGGTTAAGAATACTGGGCA
ATTTCATGTTTCTTCAACACTACATATGCGTATATATACCAATCTAAGTCTGTGCTCCTTCCTTCGTTCT
TCCTTCTGTTCGGAGATTACCGAATCAAAAAAATTTCAAGGAAACCGAAATCAAAAAAAAGAATAAAAAA
AAAATGATGAATTGAAAAGGTGGTATGGTGCACTCTCAGTACAATCTGCTCTGATGCCGCATAGTTAAGC
CAGCCCCGACACCCGCCAACACCCGCTGACGCGCCCTGACGGGCTTGTCTGCTCCCGGCATCCGCTTACA
GACAAGCTGTGACCGTCTCCGGGAGCTGCATGTGTCAGAGGTTTTCACCGTCATCACCGAAACGCGCGA
