>Addgene plasmid #45337 | pCU-MET3-GFP | addgene partial sequence | sequence record 66501 | yGFP-R 5'-GCATCACCTTCACCTTCACC-3'
ACCAAAATTGGGACAACACCAGTGAATAATTCTTCACCTTTAGACATGAATTCCTGCAGCCCGGGGGATC
CACTAGTTCTAGATTGTTAGGTGTTTCTTTTCTGGAGTGTTATATCCTGACTTACAGCTATTACCATTAC
AGAGACAAGACCAAAGAGCAAGGCTATAGGAATGAGTGCCTATTTATACAACGATGGAAACTCAAAAGGC
AATCCATTTTACTGTGGCTTGAGAACGAGCTAAGCATGTTAATCAAATGCAAATGGCTATCTCGAAAAGA
ATGGCAAGATGCACAGTTATAAGCTGTGTAATAAACTGTTCTAATTGAGAAGGCATGCAATTGGTGTCTT
GGATTAGCTCAGTGCTGTTTGTGTTTGGACTTAGTGTATTTGAGACCTGCAGATGCTCTTGAATGATTTC
CTCGATGGGCTTGGGATCCTTCGCTAGCATATCCAGGGCCGGAGGGAACCATACAGTGTAGTGTATTGCA
GTGTATTGTGTAGTGTAGTGTATCGTGTAGTACGTGAAATCAAACAATGTGACTAAAATATCTGTTTTCC
CACCCCTTCTAGCCAAAGTCATGTGATATTTTCCCATTTGCTAGATCCCCCGTAGCATTAAAGGGAGGCA
GGAAATTGTATGCTTTAAATAACACCACAGTTTTTTTGCTTGACGTTTTTTCTGCGTCGTTCGCGTTTTC
TTGGCCCTGGCTGCACCGCTTTCTAATAGGATAAGTCCAGCCCGTGCGGTGTGTGGTAAAGGTTATGTGT
GGGGGATCGTATAGTAATATAACCTGATTTTGACTATCAAAGTCACGTGGCATTTTTTTTCCTTCGATTT
ATTCCTTTT
