>Addgene plasmid #45337 | pCU-MET3-GFP | addgene partial sequence | sequence record 66529 | URA3-R2 5'-TTGGCGGATAATGCCTTTAG-3'
CAGTCAAGATATCCACATGTGTTTTTAGTAAACAAATTTTGGGACCTAATGCTTCAACTAACTCCAGTAA
TTCCTTGGTGGTACGAACATCCAATGAAGCACACAAGTTTGTTTGCTTTTCGTGCATGATATTAAATAGC
TTGGCAGCAACAGGACTAGGATGAGTAGCAGCACGTTCCTTATATGTAGCTTTCGACATGATTTATCTTC
GTTTCCTGCAGGTTTTTGTTCTGTGCAGTTGGGTTAAGAATACTGGGCAATTTCATGTTTCTTCAACACT
ACATATGCGTATATATACCAATCTAAGTCTGTGCTCCTTCCTTCGTTCTTCCTTCTGTTCGGAGATTACC
GAATCAAAAAAATTTCAAGGAAACCGAAATCAAAAAAAAGAATAAAAAAAAAATGATGAATTGAAAAGGT
GGTATGGTGCACTCTCAGTACAATCTGCTCTGATGCCGCATAGTTAAGCCAGCCCCGACACCCGCCAACA
CCCGCTGACGCGCCCTGACGGGCTTGTCTGCTCCCGGCATCCGCTTACAGACAAGCTGTGACCGTCTCCG
GGAGCTGCATGTGTCAGAGGTTTTCACCGTCATCACCGAAACGCGCGAGACGAAAGGGCCTCGTGATACG
CCTATTTTTATAGGTTAATGTCATGATAATAATGGTTTCTTAGCAGGTTAGACTAACATGCAAAAAGTTT
ATATTCATTTTTGTAGTTATTCTTGTTTTCATTAGGATGATTACACACTGTGGATGTGGATTAATCGATC
ATTGTTAATTTAGTGTAGCTACTACCATTTCAAACAAAACGTAAATTCTTGCAGTCGTACTGGATCTGTG
AATCTATTAGTATATATGAATTAAAGTAGCTTGTACATAT
